Addgene plasmid #22656: pMyt1(617-736)
Depositing lab: Lynn Hudson. Depositing organization: National Institute of Neurological Disorders and Strokes (NINDS). Publication: Myt1 family recruits histone deacetylase to regulate neural transcription. Romm E, Nielsen JA, Kim JG, Hudson LD. J Neurochem. 2005 Jun . 93(6):1444-53. 10.1111/j.1471-4159.2005.03131.x PubMed 15935060.
Backbone
  Vector backbone: pBIND
  Backbone manufacturer: Promega
  Backbone size w/o insert (bp): 6360
  Vector type: Mammalian Expression
Growth in bacteria
  Bacterial resistance: Ampicillin, 100 μg/mL
  Growth temperature: 37°C
  Growth strain: DH5alpha
  Growth instructions: DH5 alpha
  Copy number: High Copy
Gene/Insert
  Gene/Insert name: myelin Transcription Factor 1 (alt name: Myt1)
  Species: M. musculus (mouse)
  Insert size (bp): 359
  Mutation: Second 1/2 of Myt1 central domain (2380-2739
  Entrez Gene: Myt1 (a.k.a. Nzf2, Nzf2a, Nzf2b, Nztf2)
  Cloning method: Restriction Enzyme; 5′ cloning site BamHI (not destroyed); 3′ cloning site NotI (not destroyed)
  Sequencing primers: 5′ T7 Promoter; 3′ T3 Promoter
Terms and licenses: Academic/Nonprofit Terms; Industry Terms: Not Available to Industry
Depositor comments: Second 1/2 of Myt1 central domain. bp 2380-2739 and aa 617-736. Used for Mammalian 2-hybrid assays This Myt1 DNA cloned by Hudson lab.
How to cite: pMyt1(617-736) was a gift from Lynn Hudson (Addgene plasmid # 22656 ; http://n2t.net/addgene:22656 ; RRID:Addgene_22656)
