[The description below was written by a language model from this plasmid's Addgene catalogue record and pLannotate feature annotations shown in this document.]
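Description:
pMyt1(617-736) is a mammalian expression plasmid built on the Promega pBIND backbone, the GAL4 "bait" vector of a mammalian two-hybrid system. It is propagated in E. coli as a high-copy plasmid through a ColE1/pUC-type origin and selected with ampicillin via the β-lactamase gene. An f1 origin is also present, which allows single-stranded DNA production.

The main expression unit is driven by the human CMV immediate-early enhancer and promoter, followed by a chimeric β-globin/immunoglobulin intron that promotes efficient processing of the transcript. This drives the DNA-binding domain of yeast GAL4, followed by a roughly 360 bp fragment of mouse myelin transcription factor 1 (Myt1, also known as Nzf2) cloned between BamHI and NotI sites; given the vector design, the fragment is presumably fused in frame to GAL4. The fragment encodes amino acids 617–736, described by the depositor as the second half of the Myt1 central domain, and the unit is terminated by an SV40 polyadenylation signal. T7 and T3 promoter sequences flank the fusion region and serve as sequencing primer sites. A second, independent cassette places Renilla luciferase under the SV40 enhancer/early promoter with a synthetic poly(A) signal, providing an internal control for normalising transfection efficiency. Several short annotated fragments (lacZα, bom, rop, large T antigen, hGH signal sequence) appear to be backbone remnants or incidental matches rather than functional parts.

The depositor states that the plasmid was used in mammalian two-hybrid assays, where the GAL4–Myt1 fusion binds a GAL4-responsive reporter and interaction with a partner protein is read out as reporter activity. The associated publication concerns recruitment of histone deacetylase by Myt1 family members, so this construct likely served to map which part of the central domain mediates such interactions.
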