Features (pLannotate 1.2.2; 21 found; start..end, strand, type, name):
    140..517     +  enhancer       CMV enhancer: human cytomegalovirus immediate early enhancer
    518..729     +  promoter       CMV promoter: human cytomegalovirus (CMV) immediate early promoter
    890..1022    +  intron         chimeric intron: chimera between introns from human β-globin and immunoglobulin heavy chain genes
   1067..1085    +  promoter       T7 promoter: promoter for bacteriophage T7 RNA polymerase
   1116..1556    +  CDS            GAL4 DNA binding domain: DNA binding domain of the GAL4 transcriptional activator; Saccharomyces cerevisiae GAL4 (truncated)
   1578..1937    +  CDS            Myt1 (fragment): MYT1_MOUSE - Also known as Kiaa0835, Nzf2. Experimental evidence at protein level: Swiss-Prot protein existence level 1. Binds to the promoter region of genes encoding proteolipid proteins of the central nervous system. May play a role in the development of neurons and oligodendroglia in the CNS. May regulate a critical transition point in oligodendrocyte lineage development by modulating oligodendrocyte progenitor proliferation relative to terminal differentiation and up-regulation of myelin gene transcription (By similarity). From Mus musculus (Mouse).
   1973..1990    -  promoter       T3 promoter (fragment): promoter for bacteriophage T3 RNA polymerase
   2008..2129    -  polyA_signal   SV40 poly(A) signal: SV40 polyadenylation signal
   2152..2220    -  CDS            large T antigen (fragment): large T antigen from SV40 (simian virus 40)
   2244..2311    +  CDS            lacZα (fragment): LacZα fragment of β-galactosidase; lacZ fragment
   2315..2770    +  rep_origin     f1 ori (sequence partly withheld): f1 bacteriophage origin of replication; arrow indicates direction of (+) strand synthesis
   2771..2822    -  misc_feature   bom (fragment): basis of mobility region from pBR322
   2842..3199    +  promoter       SV40 promoter: SV40 enhancer and early promoter
   3514..3530    +  sig_peptide    hGH signal sequence (fragment): human growth hormone signal sequence
   3541..4476    +  CDS            Rluc: luciferase from the anthozoan coelenterate Renilla reniformis (sea pansy)
   4534..4582    +  polyA_signal   poly(A) signal: synthetic polyadenylation signal
   4610..4664    -  misc_feature   bom (fragment): basis of mobility region from pBR322
   4766..4801    -  CDS            rop (fragment): Rop protein, which maintains plasmids at low copy number; rop
   4896..5000    +  promoter       AmpR promoter: bla
   5001..5861    +  CDS            AmpR: β-lactamase; bla; confers resistance to ampicillin, carbenicillin, and related antibiotics
   6032..6620    +  rep_origin     ori: high-copy-number ColE1/pMB1/pBR322/pUC origin of replication
>Addgene plasmid #22656 | pMyt1(617-736) | depositor full sequence | sequence record 10368 | Author sequence
TCAATATTGGCCATTAGCCATATTATTCATTGGTTATATAGCATAAATCAATATTGGCTATTGGCCATTG
CATACGTTGTATCTATATCATAATATGTACATTTATATTGGCTCATGTCCAATATGACCGCCATGTTGGC
ATTGATTATTGACTAGTTATTAATAGTAATCAATTACGGGGTCATTAGTTCATAGCCCATATATGGAGTT
CCGCGTTACATAACTTACGGTAAATGGCCCGCCTGGCTGACCGCCCAACGACCCCCGCCCATTGACGTCA
ATAATGACGTATGTTCCCATAGTAACGCCAATAGGGACTTTCCATTGACGTCAATGGGTGGAGTATTTAC
GGTAAACTGCCCACTTGGCAGTACATCAAGTGTATCATATGCCAAGTCCGCCCCCTATTGACGTCAATGA
CGGTAAATGGCCCGCCTGGCATTATGCCCAGTACATGACCTTACGGGACTTTCCTACTTGGCAGTACATC
TACGTATTAGTCATCGCTATTACCATGGTGATGCGGTTTTGGCAGTACACCAATGGGCGTGGATAGCGGT
TTGACTCACGGGGATTTCCAAGTCTCCACCCCATTGACGTCAATGGGAGTTTGTTTTGGCACCAAAATCA
ACGGGACTTTCCAAAATGTCGTAACAACTGCGATCGCCCGCCCCGTTGACGCAAATGGGCGGTAGGCGTG
TACGGTGGGAGGTCTATATAAGCAGAGCTCGTTTAGTGAACCGTCAGATCACTAGAAGCTTTATTGCGGT
AGTTTATCACAGTTAAATTGCTAACGCAGTCAGTGCTTCTGACACAACAGTCTCGAACTTAAGCTGCAGT
GACTCTCTTAAGGTAGCCTTGCAGAAGTTGGTCGTGAGGCACTGGGCAGGTAAGTATCAAGGTTACAAGA
CAGGTTTAAGGAGACCAATAGAAACTGGGCTTGTCGAGACAGAGAAGACTCTTGCGTTTCTGATAGGCAC
CTATTGGTCTTACTGACATCCACTTTGCCTTTCTCTCCACAGGTGTCCACTCCCAGTTCAATTACAGCTC
TTAAGGCTAGAGTACTTAATACGACTCACTATAGGCTAGCCAGCTTGAAGCAAGCCTCCTGAAAGATGAA
GCTACTGTCTTCTATCGAACAAGCATGCGATATTTGCCGACTTAAAAAGCTCAAGTGCTCCAAAGAAAAA
CCGAAGTGCGCCAAGTGTCTGAAGAACAACTGGGAGTGTCGCTACTCTCCCAAAACCAAAAGGTCTCCGC
TGACTAGGGCACATCTGACAGAAGTGGAATCAAGGCTAGAAAGACTGGAACAGCTATTTCTACTGATTTT
TCCTCGAGAAGACCTTGACATGATTTTGAAAATGGATTCTTTACAGGATATAAAAGCATTGTTAACAGGA
TTATTTGTACAAGATAATGTGAATAAAGATGCCGTCACAGATAGATTGGCTTCAGTGGAGACTGATATGC
CTCTAACATTGAGACAGCATAGAATAAGTGCGACATCATCATCGGAAGAGAGTAGTAACAAAGGTCAAAG
ACAGTTGACTGTATCGCCGGAATTCCCGGGGATCCGCGAGAATGGAACTCTGGACTTGAGCATGCATAAA
CATCGCAAGCGGGAAAACACTTTCCCCAGCAGTAGCAGCTGCAGTAGCAGCCCTGGTGTCAAGTCTCCTG
GTGTCTCTCAGCGTCAGAGCAGTACCAGTGCCCCCAGCAGCTCTATGACCTCACCCCAGTCCAGCCAGGC
CTCTCGCCAGGATGAGTGGGACCGTCCTCTAGACTACACCAAACCTAGTCGGCTTCGAGAGGAAGAGCCT
GAGGAGTCAGAGCCAGCAGCACACTCTTTTGCTTCTTCTGAAGCAGATGATCAGGAGGTGTCAGAAGAGA
ACTTTGAGGAGCGGAAGTATCCAGGGGAAGTCACCCTAACCAACTTTGCGGCCGCAGGTACCTGAATAAC
TAAGGCCGCTTCCCTTTAGTGAGGGTTAATGCTTCGAGCAGACATGATAAGATACATTGATGAGTTTGGA
CAAACCACAACTAGAATGCAGTGAAAAAAATGCTTTATTTGTGAAATTTGTGATGCTATTGCTTTATTTG
TAACCATTATAAGCTGCAATAAACAAGTTAACAACAACAATTGCATTCATTTTATGTTTCAGGTTCAGGG
GGAGATGTGGGAGGTTTTTTAAAGCAAGTAAAACCTCTACAAATGTGGTAAAATCCGATAAGGATCGATC
CGGGCTGGCGTAATAGCGAAGAGGCCCGCACCGATCGCCCTTCCCAACAGTTGCGCAGCCTGAATGGCGA
ATGG
[114 nt withheld, positions 2315-2428]
ACGCCACGTTC
[91 nt withheld, positions 2440-2530]
A
[49 nt withheld, positions 2532-2580]
CCTTTGACGTTGGAGTCCACGTTCTTT
[37 nt withheld, positions 2608-2644]
ACCCTATCTCGGTCTATTCTTTTGATTTATAAGGGATTTTGCCGATTTCGGCCTATTGGTTAAAAAATGA
GCTGATTTAACAAAAATTTAACGCGAATTTTAACAAAATATTAACGCTTACAATTTCCTGATGCGGTATT
TTCTCCTTACGCATCTGTGCGGTATTTCACACCGCATACGCGGATCTTCCGTACCTTCTGAGGCGGAAAG
AACCAGCTGTGGAATGTGTGTCAGTTAGGGTGTGGAAAGTCCCCAGGCTCCCCAGCAGGCAGAAGTATGC
AAAGCATGCATCTCAATTAGTCAGCAACCAGGTGTGGAAAGTCCCCAGGCTCCCCAGCAGGCAGAAGTAT
GCAAAGCATGCATCTCAATTAGTCAGCAACCATAGTCCCGCCCCTAACTCCGCCCATCCCGCCCCTAACT
CCGCCCAGTTCCGCCCATTCTCCGCCCCATGGCTGACTAATTTTTTTTATTTATGCAGAGGCCGAGGCCG
CCTCGGCCTCTGAGCTATTCCAGAAGTAGTGAGGAGGCTTTTTTGGAGGCCTAGGCTTTTGCAAAAAGCT
TGATTCTTCTGACACAACAGTCTCGAACTTAAGGCTAGAATTCTGGCTACAGGTAAGCGCCCCTAAAATC
CCTTTGGGCACAATGTGTCCTGAGGGGAGAGGCAGCGACCTGTAGATGGGACGGGGGCACTAACCCTCAG
GTTTGGGGCTTCTGAATGTGAGTATCGCCATGTAAGCCCAGTATTTGGCCAATCTCAGAAAGCTCCTGGT
CCCTGGAGGGATGGAGAGAGAAAAACAAACAGCTCCTGGAGCAGGGAGAGTGCTGGCCTCTTGCTCTCCG
GCTCCCTCTGTTGCCCTCTGGTTTCTCCCCAGGCTCCCGGACGTCCTCTAGCCACCATGACTTCGAAAGT
TTATGATCCAGAACAAAGGAAACGGATGATAACTGGTCCGCAGTGGTGGGCCAGATGTAAACAAATGAAT
GTTCTTGATTCATTTATTAATTATTATGATTCAGAAAAACATGCAGAAAATGCTGTTATTTTTTTACATG
GTAACGCGGCCTCTTCTTATTTATGGCGACATGTTGTGCCACATATTGAGCCAGTAGCGCGGTGTATTAT
ACCAGACCTTATTGGTATGGGCAAATCAGGCAAATCTGGTAATGGTTCTTATAGGTTACTTGATCATTAC
AAATATCTTACTGCATGGTTTGAACTTCTTAATTTACCAAAGAAGATCATTTTTGTCGGCCATGATTGGG
GTGCTTGTTTGGCATTTCATTATAGCTATGAGCATCAAGATAAGATCAAAGCAATAGTTCACGCTGAAAG
TGTAGTAGATGTGATTGAATCATGGGATGAATGGCCTGATATTGAAGAAGATATTGCGTTGATCAAATCT
GAAGAAGGAGAAAAAATGGTTTTGGAGAATAACTTCTTCGTGGAAACCATGTTGCCATCAAAAATCATGA
GAAAGTTAGAACCAGAAGAATTTGCAGCATATCTTGAACCATTCAAAGAGAAAGGTGAAGTTCGTCGTCC
AACATTATCATGGCCTCGTGAAATCCCGTTAGTAAAAGGTGGTAAACCTGACGTTGTACAAATTGTTAGG
AATTATAATGCTTATCTACGTGCAAGTGATGATTTACCAAAAATGTTTATTGAATCGGACCCAGGATTCT
TTTCCAATGCTATTGTTGAAGGTGCCAAGAAGTTTCCTAATACTGAATTTGTCAAAGTAAAAGGTCTTCA
TTTTTCGCAAGAAGATGCACCTGATGAAATGGGAAAATATATCAAATCGTTCGTTGAGCGAGTTCTCAAA
AATGAACAATAATTCTAGCCCTGAATAAGTGATAATAAGCGGATGAATGGCAGAAATTCGTCGAAGCGCA
ATAAAATATCTTTATTTTCATTACATCTGTGTGTTGGTTTTTTGTGTGAATCGATAGCGATAAGGATCGG
AAGATCCGCGTATGGTGCACTCTCAGTACAATCTGCTCTGATGCCGCATAGTTAAGCCAGCCCCGACACC
CGCCAACACCCGCTGACGCGCCCTGACGGGCTTGTCTGCTCCCGGCATCCGCTTACAGACAAGCTGTGAC
CGTCTCCGGGAGCTGCATGTGTCAGAGGTTTTCACCGTCATCACCGAAACGCGCGAGACGAAAGGGCCTC
GTGATACGCCTATTTTTATAGGTTAATGTCATGATAATAATGGTTTCTTAGACGTCAGGTGGCACTTTTC
GGGGAAATGTGCGCGGAACCCCTATTTGTTTATTTTTCTAAATACATTCAAATATGTATCCGCTCATGAG
ACAATAACCCTGATAAATGCTTCAATAATATTGAAAAAGGAAGAGTATGAGTATTCAACATTTCCGTGTC
GCCCTTATTCCCTTTTTTGCGGCATTTTGCCTTCCTGTTTTTGCTCACCCAGAAACGCTGGTGAAAGTAA
AAGATGCTGAAGATCAGTTGGGTGCACGAGTGGGTTACATCGAACTGGATCTCAACAGCGGTAAGATCCT
TGAGAGTTTTCGCCCCGAAGAACGTTTTCCAATGATGAGCACTTTTAAAGTTCTGCTATGTGGCGCGGTA
TTATCCCGTGTTGACGCCGGGCAAGAGCAACTCGGTCGCCGCATACACTATTCTCAGAATGACTTGGTTG
AGTACTCACCAGTCACAGAAAAGCATCTTACGGATGGCATGACAGTAAGAGAATTATGCAGTGCTGCCAT
AACCATGAGTGATAACACTGCGGCCAACTTACTTCTGACAACGATCGGAGGACCGAAGGAGCTAACCGCT
TTTTTGCACAACATGGGGGATCATGTAACTCGCCTTGATCGTTGGGAACCGGAGCTGAATGAAGCCATAC
CAAACGACGAGCGTGACACCACGATGCCTGTAGCAATGGCAACAACGTTGCGCAAACTATTAACTGGCGA
ACTACTTACTCTAGCTTCCCGGCAACAATTAATAGACTGGATGGAGGCGGATAAAGTTGCAGGACCACTT
CTGCGCTCGGCCCTTCCGGCTGGCTGGTTTATTGCTGATAAATCTGGAGCCGGTGAGCGTGGGTCTCGCG
GTATCATTGCAGCACTGGGGCCAGATGGTAAGCCCTCCCGTATCGTAGTTATCTACACGACGGGGAGTCA
GGCAACTATGGATGAACGAAATAGACAGATCGCTGAGATAGGTGCCTCACTGATTAAGCATTGGTAACTG
TCAGACCAAGTTTACTCATATATACTTTAGATTGATTTAAAACTTCATTTTTAATTTAAAAGGATCTAGG
TGAAGATCCTTTTTGATAATCTCATGACCAAAATCCCTTAACGTGAGTTTTCGTTCCACTGAGCGTCAGA
CCCCGTAGAAAAGATCAAAGGATCTTCTTGAGATCCTTTTTTTCTGCGCGTAATCTGCTGCTTGCAAACA
AAAAAACCACCGCTACCAGCGGTGGTTTGTTTGCCGGATCAAGAGCTACCAACTCTTTTTCCGAAGGTAA
CTGGCTTCAGCAGAGCGCAGATACCAAATACTGTTCTTCTAGTGTAGCCGTAGTTAGGCCACCACTTCAA
GAACTCTGTAGCACCGCCTACATACCTCGCTCTGCTAATCCTGTTACCAGTGGCTGCTGCCAGTGGCGAT
AAGTCGTGTCTTACCGGGTTGGACTCAAGACGATAGTTACCGGATAAGGCGCAGCGGTCGGGCTGAACGG
GGGGTTCGTGCACACAGCCCAGCTTGGAGCGAACGACCTACACCGAACTGAGATACCTACAGCGTGAGCT
ATGAGAAAGCGCCACGCTTCCCGAAGGGAGAAAGGCGGACAGGTATCCGGTAAGCGGCAGGGTCGGAACA
GGAGAGCGCACGAGGGAGCTTCCAGGGGGAAACGCCTGGTATCTTTATAGTCCTGTCGGGTTTCGCCACC
TCTGACTTGAGCGTCGATTTTTGTGATGCTCGTCAGGGGGGCGGAGCCTATGGAAAAACGCCAGCAACGC
GGCCTTTTTACGGTTCCTGGCCTTTTGCTGGCCTTTTGCTCACATGGCTCGACAGATCT
