>Addgene plasmid #22656 | pMyt1(617-736) | addgene partial sequence | sequence record 28509 | 22656 with T7
GCGATATTTGCCGACTTAAAAAGCTCAAGTGCTCCAAAGAAAAACCGAAGTGCGCCAAGTGTCTGAAGAA
CAACTGGGAGTGTCGCTACTCTCCCAAAACCAAAAGGTCTCCGCTGACTAGGGCACATCTGACAGAAGTG
GAATCAAGGCTAGAAAGACTGGAACAGCTATTTCTACTGATTTTTCCTCGAGAAGACCTTGACATGATTT
TGAAAATGGATTCTTTACAGGATATAAAAGCATTGTTAACAGGATTATTTGTACAAGATAATGTGAATAA
AGATGCCGTCACAGATAGATTGGCTTCAGTGGAGACTGATATGCCTCTAACATTGAGACAGCATAGAATA
AGTGCGACATCATCATCGGAAGAGAGTAGTAACAAAGGTCAAAGACAGTTGACTGTATCGCCGGAATTCC
CGGGGATCCGCGAGAATGGAACTCTGGACTTGAGCATGCATAAACATCGCAAGCGGGAAAACACTTTCCC
CAGCAGTAGCAGCTGCAGTAGCAGCCCTGGTGTCAAGTCTCCTGGTGTCTCTCAGCGTCAGAGCAGTACC
AGTGCCCCNNNNAGCTCTATGACCTCACCCCAGTCCAGCCAGGCCTCTCGCCAGGATGAGTGGGANCGTC
CTCTAGACTACACCAAACCTAGTCGGCTTCGAGAGGAAGAGCCTGAGGAGTCANAGCCAGCAGCACACTC
TTTTGCTTCTTCTGAANCANANGATCAGGAGGTGTCANAAGAGAACTTTGAGGANCGNAAGTATCCANGG
GAAGTCACCCTAACCAACTTTGCGGCCGCAGGNACCTGAATAACTNNNNCGCTTCCCTTTANTGAGGGTT
AATGCTTCGAGCANACATGATAANANACANTGATGAGTTTGGACAAACCACAACTAGAATGCAGNGAAAA
AATGCTTTATTTGTGAAA
